Addgene plasmid #77131: PI4K2B gRNA (BRDN0001149094)
Purpose: 3rd generation lentiviral gRNA plasmid targeting human PI4K2B
Depositing lab: John Doench & David Root. Depositing organization: Broad Institute. Publication: Optimized sgRNA design to maximize activity and minimize off-target effects of CRISPR-Cas9. Doench JG, Fusi N, Sullender M, Hegde M, Vaimberg EW, Donovan KF, Smith I, Tothova Z, Wilen C, Orchard R, Virgin HW, Listgarten J, Root DE. Nat Biotechnol. 2016 Jan 18. doi: 10.1038/nbt.3437. PubMed 26780180.
Backbone
  Vector backbone: lentiGuide-Puro
  Backbone manufacturer: Zhang Lab (Addgene plasmid # 52963)
  Vector type: Mammalian Expression, Lentiviral, CRISPR
  Selectable markers: Puromycin
Growth in bacteria
  Bacterial resistance: Ampicillin, 100 μg/mL
  Growth temperature: 37°C
  Growth strain: DH5alpha
  Copy number: High Copy
Gene/Insert
  Gene/Insert name: PI4K2B (alt names: PI4K2B; NM_018323.3)
  gRNA/shRNA sequence: GGGTCGCACCTGAAACCGCG
  Species: H. sapiens (human)
  Entrez Gene: PI4K2B (a.k.a. PI4KIIB, PIK42B)
  Promoter: hU6
  Cloning method: Unknown
  Sequencing primers: 5′ U6-F; 3′ pS2-R
Terms and licenses: Academic/Nonprofit Terms; Industry Terms: Not Available to Industry
Depositor comments: The gRNA was designed to target the following Genbank reference sequence(s): NM_018323.3. Note that this plasmid does NOT contain Cas9. It should be used in conjunction with lentiCas9-Blast (Addgene #52962) or otherwise with cell lines already expressing Cas9. Browse the full kinome gRNA library at http://www.addgene.org/pooled-library/broadgpp-human-kinome/ or visit http://www.broadinstitute.org/rnai/public/ for detailed protocols and information.
How to cite: PI4K2B gRNA (BRDN0001149094) was a gift from John Doench & David Root (Addgene plasmid # 77131 ; http://n2t.net/addgene:77131 ; RRID:Addgene_77131)
