[The description below was written by a language model from this plasmid's Addgene catalogue record and pLannotate feature annotations shown in this document.]
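Description:
PI4K2B gRNA (BRDN0001149094) is a third-generation lentiviral guide RNA plasmid built on the lentiGuide-Puro backbone and designed to direct Streptococcus pyogenes Cas9 to the human PI4K2B gene (phosphatidylinositol 4-kinase type 2 beta). The 8.3 kb plasmid is maintained in E. coli through a high-copy ColE1/pUC-type origin with ampicillin resistance (AmpR). It also carries an f1 origin, along with leftover cloning-vector elements such as lac promoter/operator sequences and T7 and T3 promoters.

The transfer cassette begins with an RSV promoter fused to a truncated HIV-1 5' LTR, which makes genomic RNA production Tat-independent. This is followed by the Ψ packaging signal with a partial gag sequence, the Rev response element for Rev-dependent nuclear export, and a self-inactivating ΔU3 3' LTR at the far end. Within this unit, a human U6 RNA polymerase III promoter drives the 20-nucleotide PI4K2B-specific spacer joined to the Cas9 gRNA scaffold. A cPPT/CTS element sits downstream of the guide cassette. An EF-1α core promoter with its intron A then expresses puromycin N-acetyltransferase, so transduced mammalian cells can be selected with puromycin, and a WPRE enhances transcript expression. An SV40 poly(A) signal and SV40 origin lie outside the 3' LTR.

The plasmid does not encode Cas9, so it must be used with a separate Cas9 vector or in cells that already express the nuclease. The guide was designed against the PI4K2B reference transcript and belongs to a human kinome gRNA collection. It is suited to knockout studies of PI4K2B delivered by lentiviral transduction.
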