Features (pLannotate 1.2.2; 29 found; start..end, strand, type, name):
     14..80      +  CDS            small t antigen (fragment): SV40 (simian virus 40) small t antigen
    106..317     +  promoter       EF-1α core promoter: core promoter for human elongation factor EF-1α
    318..1256    +  intron         EF-1α intron A: intron upstream of the start codon of human EF-1α
   1278..1877    +  CDS            PuroR (fragment): puromycin N-acetyltransferase; pac from Streptomyces; confers resistance to puromycin
   1893..2481    +  misc_feature   WPRE: woodchuck hepatitis virus posttranscriptional regulatory element
   2532..2551    +  misc_feature   cPPT/CTS (fragment): central polypurine tract and central termination sequence of HIV-1
   2553..2786    +  LTR            3' LTR (ΔU3): self-inactivating 3' long terminal repeat (LTR) from HIV-1
   2864..2985    +  polyA_signal   SV40 poly(A) signal: SV40 polyadenylation signal
   3025..3160    +  rep_origin     SV40 ori: SV40 origin of replication
   3181..3199    -  promoter       T7 promoter: promoter for bacteriophage T7 RNA polymerase
   3207..3362    +  CDS            lacZα (fragment): LacZα fragment of β-galactosidase; lacZ fragment
   3367..3795    +  rep_origin     f1 ori (sequence partly withheld): f1 bacteriophage origin of replication; arrow indicates direction of (+) strand synthesis
   3848..3952    +  promoter       AmpR promoter: bla
   3953..4813    +  CDS            AmpR: β-lactamase; bla; confers resistance to ampicillin, carbenicillin, and related antibiotics
   4984..5572    +  rep_origin     ori: high-copy-number ColE1/pMB1/pBR322/pUC origin of replication
   5755..5847    +  CDS            lacI (fragment): lac repressor; lacI; The lac repressor binds to the lac operator to inhibit transcription in E. coli. This inhibition can be relieved by adding lactose or isopropyl-β-D-thiogalactopyranoside (IPTG).
   5860..5881    +  protein_bind   CAP binding site: CAP binding activates transcription in the presence of cAMP. E. coli catabolite activator protein
   5896..5926    +  promoter       lac promoter: promoter for the E. coli lac operon
   5934..5950    +  protein_bind   lac operator: The lac repressor binds to the lac operator to inhibit transcription in E. coli. This inhibition can be relieved by adding lactose or isopropyl-β-D-thiogalactopyranoside (IPTG). lac repressor encoded by lacI
   5995..6013    +  promoter       T3 promoter: promoter for bacteriophage T3 RNA polymerase
   6041..6267    +  promoter       RSV promoter: Rous sarcoma virus enhancer/promoter
   6268..6448    +  LTR            5' LTR (truncated): truncated 5' long terminal repeat (LTR) from HIV-1
   6495..6620    +  misc_feature   HIV-1 Ψ: packaging signal of human immunodeficiency virus type 1
   6604..6967    +  CDS            HIV-1 gag (fragment): gag protein from human immunodeficiency virus 1; gag
   7113..7346    +  misc_feature   RRE: The Rev response element (RRE) of HIV-1 allows for Rev-dependent mRNA export from the nucleus to the cytoplasm.
   7723..7749    +  CDS            Rev (fragment): human immunodeficiency virus 1 (HIV-1) Rev protein; rev; enhances nuclear export of unspliced and incompletely spliced viral mRNAs
   7753..7993    +  promoter       U6 promoter: RNA polymerase III promoter for human U6 snRNA
   8023..8098    +  misc_RNA       gRNA scaffold: guide RNA scaffold for the Streptococcus pyogenes CRISPR/Cas9 system
   8154..8271    +  misc_feature   cPPT/CTS: central polypurine tract and central termination sequence of HIV-1
>Addgene plasmid #77131 | PI4K2B gRNA (BRDN0001149094) | addgene full sequence | sequence record 187176 | Addgene Assembled Sequence
CCCGGGTGCAAAGATGGATAAAGTTTTAAACAGAGAGGAATCTTTGCAGCTAATGGACCTTCTAGGTCTT
GAAAGGAGTGGGAATTGGCTCCGGTGCCCGTCAGTGGGCAGAGCGCACATCGCCCACAGTCCCCGAGAAG
TTGGGGGGAGGGGTCGGCAATTGATCCGGTGCCTAGAGAAGGTGGCGCGGGGTAAACTGGGAAAGTGATG
TCGTGTACTGGCTCCGCCTTTTTCCCGAGGGTGGGGGAGAACCGTATATAAGTGCAGTAGTCGCCGTGAA
CGTTCTTTTTCGCAACGGGTTTGCCGCCAGAACACAGGTAAGTGCCGTGTGTGGTTCCCGCGGGCCTGGC
CTCTTTACGGGTTATGGCCCTTGCGTGCCTTGAATTACTTCCACCTGGCTGCAGTACGTGATTCTTGATC
CCGAGCTTCGGGTTGGAAGTGGGTGGGAGAGTTCGAGGCCTTGCGCTTAAGGAGCCCCTTCGCCTCGTGC
TTGAGTTGAGGCCTGGCCTGGGCGCTGGGGCCGCCGCGTGCGAATCTGGTGGCACCTTCGCGCCTGTCTC
GCTGCTTTCGATAAGTCTCTAGCCATTTAAAATTTTTGATGACCTGCTGCGACGCTTTTTTTCTGGCAAG
ATAGTCTTGTAAATGCGGGCCAAGATCTGCACACTGGTATTTCGGTTTTTGGGGCCGCGGGCGGCGACGG
GGCCCGTGCGTCCCAGCGCACATGTTCGGCGAGGCGGGGCCTGCGAGCGCGGCCACCGAGAATCGGACGG
GGGTAGTCTCAAGCTGGCCGGCCTGCTCTGGTGCCTGGCCTCGCGCCGCCGTGTATCGCCCCGCCCTGGG
CGGCAAGGCTGGCCCGGTCGGCACCAGTTGCGTGAGCGGAAAGATGGCCGCTTCCCGGCCCTGCTGCAGG
GAGCTCAAAATGGAGGACGCGGCGCTCGGGAGAGCGGGCGGGTGAGTCACCCACACAAAGGAAAAGGGCC
TTTCCGTCCTCAGCCGTCGCTTCATGTGACTCCACGGAGTACCGGGCGCCGTCCAGGCACCTCGATTAGT
TCTCGAGCTTTTGGAGTACGTCGTCTTTAGGTTGGGGGGAGGGGTTTTATGCGATGGAGTTTCCCCACAC
TGAGTGGGTGGAGACTGAAGTTAGGCCAGCTTGGCACTTGATGTAATTCTCCTTGGAATTTGCCCTTTTT
GAGTTTGGATCTTGGTTCATTCTCAAGCCTCAGACAGTGGTTCAAAGTTTTTTTCTTCCATTTCAGGTGT
CGTGACGTACGGCCACCATGACCGAGTACAAGCCCACGGTGCGCCTCGCCACCCGCGACGACGTCCCCAG
GGCCGTACGCACCCTCGCCGCCGCGTTCGCCGACTACCCCGCCACGCGCCACACCGTCGATCCGGACCGC
CACATCGAGCGGGTCACCGAGCTGCAAGAACTCTTCCTCACGCGCGTCGGGCTCGACATCGGCAAGGTGT
GGGTCGCGGACGACGGCGCCGCCGTGGCGGTCTGGACCACGCCGGAGAGCGTCGAAGCGGGGGCGGTGTT
CGCCGAGATCGGCCCGCGCATGGCCGAGTTGAGCGGTTCCCGGCTGGCCGCGCAGCAACAGATGGAAGGC
CTCCTGGCGCCGCACCGGCCCAAGGAGCCCGCGTGGTTCCTGGCCACCGTCGGAGTCTCGCCCGACCACC
AGGGCAAGGGTCTGGGCAGCGCCGTCGTGCTCCCCGGAGTGGAGGCGGCCGAGCGCGCCGGGGTGCCCGC
CTTCCTGGAGACCTCCGCGCCCCGCAACCTCCCCTTCTACGAGCGGCTCGGCTTCACCGTCACCGCCGAC
GTCGAGGTGCCCGAAGGACCGCGCACCTGGTGCATGACCCGCAAGCCCGGTGCCTGAACGCGTTAAGTCG
ACAATCAACCTCTGGATTACAAAATTTGTGAAAGATTGACTGGTATTCTTAACTATGTTGCTCCTTTTAC
GCTATGTGGATACGCTGCTTTAATGCCTTTGTATCATGCTATTGCTTCCCGTATGGCTTTCATTTTCTCC
TCCTTGTATAAATCCTGGTTGCTGTCTCTTTATGAGGAGTTGTGGCCCGTTGTCAGGCAACGTGGCGTGG
TGTGCACTGTGTTTGCTGACGCAACCCCCACTGGTTGGGGCATTGCCACCACCTGTCAGCTCCTTTCCGG
GACTTTCGCTTTCCCCCTCCCTATTGCCACGGCGGAACTCATCGCCGCCTGCCTTGCCCGCTGCTGGACA
GGGGCTCGGCTGTTGGGCACTGACAATTCCGTGGTGTTGTCGGGGAAATCATCGTCCTTTCCTTGGCTGC
TCGCCTGTGTTGCCACCTGGATTCTGCGCGGGACGTCCTTCTGCTACGTCCCTTCGGCCCTCAATCCAGC
GGACCTTCCTTCCCGCGGCCTGCTGCCGGCTCTGCGGCCTCTTCCGCGTCTTCGCCTTCGCCCTCAGACG
AGTCGGATCTCCCTTTGGGCCGCCTCCCCGCGTCGACTTTAAGACCAATGACTTACAAGGCAGCTGTAGA
TCTTAGCCACTTTTTAAAAGAAAAGGGGGGACTGGAAGGGCTAATTCACTCCCAACGAAGACAAGATCTG
CTTTTTGCTTGTACTGGGTCTCTCTGGTTAGACCAGATCTGAGCCTGGGAGCTCTCTGGCTAACTAGGGA
ACCCACTGCTTAAGCCTCAATAAAGCTTGCCTTGAGTGCTTCAAGTAGTGTGTGCCCGTCTGTTGTGTGA
CTCTGGTAACTAGAGATCCCTCAGACCCTTTTAGTCAGTGTGGAAAATCTCTAGCAGTACGTATAGTAGT
TCATGTCATCTTATTATTCAGTATTTATAACTTGCAAAGAAATGAATATCAGAGAGTGAGAGGAACTTGT
TTATTGCAGCTTATAATGGTTACAAATAAAGCAATAGCATCACAAATTTCACAAATAAAGCATTTTTTTC
ACTGCATTCTAGTTGTGGTTTGTCCAAACTCATCAATGTATCTTATCATGTCTGGCTCTAGCTATCCCGC
CCCTAACTCCGCCCATCCCGCCCCTAACTCCGCCCAGTTCCGCCCATTCTCCGCCCCATGGCTGACTAAT
TTTTTTTATTTATGCAGAGGCCGAGGCCGCCTCGGCCTCTGAGCTATTCCAGAAGTAGTGAGGAGGCTTT
TTTGGAGGCCTAGGGACGTACCCAATTCGCCCTATAGTGAGTCGTATTACGCGCGCTCACTGGCCGTCGT
TTTACAACGTCGTGACTGGGAAAACCCTGGCGTTACCCAACTTAATCGCCTTGCAGCACATCCCCCTTTC
GCCAGCTGGCGTAATAGCGAAGAGGCCCGCACCGATCGCCCTTCCCAACAGTTGCGCAGCCTGAATGGCG
AATGGG
[124 nt withheld, positions 3367-3490]
C
[91 nt withheld, positions 3492-3582]
A
[49 nt withheld, positions 3584-3632]
CCTTTGACGTTGGAGTCCACGTTCTTT
[37 nt withheld, positions 3660-3696]
ACCCTATCTCGGTCTATTCTTTTGATTTATAAGGGATTTTGCCGATTTCGGCCTATTGGTTAAAAAATGA
GCTGATTTAACAAAAATTTAACGCGAATTTTAACAAAATATTAACGCTTACAATTTAGGTGGCACTTTTC
GGGGAAATGTGCGCGGAACCCCTATTTGTTTATTTTTCTAAATACATTCAAATATGTATCCGCTCATGAG
ACAATAACCCTGATAAATGCTTCAATAATATTGAAAAAGGAAGAGTATGAGTATTCAACATTTCCGTGTC
GCCCTTATTCCCTTTTTTGCGGCATTTTGCCTTCCTGTTTTTGCTCACCCAGAAACGCTGGTGAAAGTAA
AAGATGCTGAAGATCAGTTGGGTGCACGAGTGGGTTACATCGAACTGGATCTCAACAGCGGTAAGATCCT
TGAGAGTTTTCGCCCCGAAGAACGTTTTCCAATGATGAGCACTTTTAAAGTTCTGCTATGTGGCGCGGTA
TTATCCCGTATTGACGCCGGGCAAGAGCAACTCGGTCGCCGCATACACTATTCTCAGAATGACTTGGTTG
AGTACTCACCAGTCACAGAAAAGCATCTTACGGATGGCATGACAGTAAGAGAATTATGCAGTGCTGCCAT
AACCATGAGTGATAACACTGCGGCCAACTTACTTCTGACAACGATCGGAGGACCGAAGGAGCTAACCGCT
TTTTTGCACAACATGGGGGATCATGTAACTCGCCTTGATCGTTGGGAACCGGAGCTGAATGAAGCCATAC
CAAACGACGAGCGTGACACCACGATGCCTGTAGCAATGGCAACAACGTTGCGCAAACTATTAACTGGCGA
ACTACTTACTCTAGCTTCCCGGCAACAATTAATAGACTGGATGGAGGCGGATAAAGTTGCAGGACCACTT
CTGCGCTCGGCCCTTCCGGCTGGCTGGTTTATTGCTGATAAATCTGGAGCCGGTGAGCGTGGGTCTCGCG
GTATCATTGCAGCACTGGGGCCAGATGGTAAGCCCTCCCGTATCGTAGTTATCTACACGACGGGGAGTCA
GGCAACTATGGATGAACGAAATAGACAGATCGCTGAGATAGGTGCCTCACTGATTAAGCATTGGTAACTG
TCAGACCAAGTTTACTCATATATACTTTAGATTGATTTAAAACTTCATTTTTAATTTAAAAGGATCTAGG
TGAAGATCCTTTTTGATAATCTCATGACCAAAATCCCTTAACGTGAGTTTTCGTTCCACTGAGCGTCAGA
CCCCGTAGAAAAGATCAAAGGATCTTCTTGAGATCCTTTTTTTCTGCGCGTAATCTGCTGCTTGCAAACA
AAAAAACCACCGCTACCAGCGGTGGTTTGTTTGCCGGATCAAGAGCTACCAACTCTTTTTCCGAAGGTAA
CTGGCTTCAGCAGAGCGCAGATACCAAATACTGTTCTTCTAGTGTAGCCGTAGTTAGGCCACCACTTCAA
GAACTCTGTAGCACCGCCTACATACCTCGCTCTGCTAATCCTGTTACCAGTGGCTGCTGCCAGTGGCGAT
AAGTCGTGTCTTACCGGGTTGGACTCAAGACGATAGTTACCGGATAAGGCGCAGCGGTCGGGCTGAACGG
GGGGTTCGTGCACACAGCCCAGCTTGGAGCGAACGACCTACACCGAACTGAGATACCTACAGCGTGAGCT
ATGAGAAAGCGCCACGCTTCCCGAAGGGAGAAAGGCGGACAGGTATCCGGTAAGCGGCAGGGTCGGAACA
GGAGAGCGCACGAGGGAGCTTCCAGGGGGAAACGCCTGGTATCTTTATAGTCCTGTCGGGTTTCGCCACC
TCTGACTTGAGCGTCGATTTTTGTGATGCTCGTCAGGGGGGCGGAGCCTATGGAAAAACGCCAGCAACGC
GGCCTTTTTACGGTTCCTGGCCTTTTGCTGGCCTTTTGCTCACATGTTCTTTCCTGCGTTATCCCCTGAT
TCTGTGGATAACCGTATTACCGCCTTTGAGTGAGCTGATACCGCTCGCCGCAGCCGAACGACCGAGCGCA
GCGAGTCAGTGAGCGAGGAAGCGGAAGAGCGCCCAATACGCAAACCGCCTCTCCCCGCGCGTTGGCCGAT
TCATTAATGCAGCTGGCACGACAGGTTTCCCGACTGGAAAGCGGGCAGTGAGCGCAACGCAATTAATGTG
AGTTAGCTCACTCATTAGGCACCCCAGGCTTTACACTTTATGCTTCCGGCTCGTATGTTGTGTGGAATTG
TGAGCGGATAACAATTTCACACAGGAAACAGCTATGACCATGATTACGCCAAGCGCGCAATTAACCCTCA
CTAAAGGGAACAAAAGCTGGAGCTGCAAGCTTAATGTAGTCTTATGCAATACTCTTGTAGTCTTGCAACA
TGGTAACGATGAGTTAGCAACATGCCTTACAAGGAGAGAAAAAGCACCGTGCATGCCGATTGGTGGAAGT
AAGGTGGTACGATCGTGCCTTATTAGGAAGGCAACAGACGGGTCTGACATGGATTGGACGAACCACTGAA
TTGCCGCATTGCAGAGATATTGTATTTAAGTGCCTAGCTCGATACATAAACGGGTCTCTCTGGTTAGACC
AGATCTGAGCCTGGGAGCTCTCTGGCTAACTAGGGAACCCACTGCTTAAGCCTCAATAAAGCTTGCCTTG
AGTGCTTCAAGTAGTGTGTGCCCGTCTGTTGTGTGACTCTGGTAACTAGAGATCCCTCAGACCCTTTTAG
TCAGTGTGGAAAATCTCTAGCAGTGGCGCCCGAACAGGGACTTGAAAGCGAAAGGGAAACCAGAGGAGCT
CTCTCGACGCAGGACTCGGCTTGCTGAAGCGCGCACGGCAAGAGGCGAGGGGCGGCGACTGGTGAGTACG
CCAAAAATTTTGACTAGCGGAGGCTAGAAGGAGAGAGATGGGTGCGAGAGCGTCAGTATTAAGCGGGGGA
GAATTAGATCGCGATGGGAAAAAATTCGGTTAAGGCCAGGGGGAAAGAAAAAATATAAATTAAAACATAT
AGTATGGGCAAGCAGGGAGCTAGAACGATTCGCAGTTAATCCTGGCCTGTTAGAAACATCAGAAGGCTGT
AGACAAATACTGGGACAGCTACAACCATCCCTTCAGACAGGATCAGAAGAACTTAGATCATTATATAATA
CAGTAGCAACCCTCTATTGTGTGCATCAAAGGATAGAGATAAAAGACACCAAGGAAGCTTTAGACAAGAT
AGAGGAAGAGCAAAACAAAAGTAAGACCACCGCACAGCAAGCGGCCGCTGATCTTCAGACCTGGAGGAGG
AGATATGAGGGACAATTGGAGAAGTGAATTATATAAATATAAAGTAGTAAAAATTGAACCATTAGGAGTA
GCACCCACCAAGGCAAAGAGAAGAGTGGTGCAGAGAGAAAAAAGAGCAGTGGGAATAGGAGCTTTGTTCC
TTGGGTTCTTGGGAGCAGCAGGAAGCACTATGGGCGCAGCGTCAATGACGCTGACGGTACAGGCCAGACA
ATTATTGTCTGGTATAGTGCAGCAGCAGAACAATTTGCTGAGGGCTATTGAGGCGCAACAGCATCTGTTG
CAACTCACAGTCTGGGGCATCAAGCAGCTCCAGGCAAGAATCCTGGCTGTGGAAAGATACCTAAAGGATC
AACAGCTCCTGGGGATTTGGGGTTGCTCTGGAAAACTCATTTGCACCACTGCTGTGCCTTGGAATGCTAG
TTGGAGTAATAAATCTCTGGAACAGATTTGGAATCACACGACCTGGATGGAGTGGGACAGAGAAATTAAC
AATTACACAAGCTTAATACACTCCTTAATTGAAGAATCGCAAAACCAGCAAGAAAAGAATGAACAAGAAT
TATTGGAATTAGATAAATGGGCAAGTTTGTGGAATTGGTTTAACATAACAAATTGGCTGTGGTATATAAA
ATTATTCATAATGATAGTAGGAGGCTTGGTAGGTTTAAGAATAGTTTTTGCTGTACTTTCTATAGTGAAT
AGAGTTAGGCAGGGATATTCACCATTATCGTTTCAGACCCACCTCCCAACCCCGAGGGGACCCAGAGAGG
GCCTATTTCCCATGATTCCTTCATATTTGCATATACGATACAAGGCTGTTAGAGAGATAATTAGAATTAA
TTTGACTGTAAACACAAAGATATTAGTACAAAATACGTGACGTAGAAAGTAATAATTTCTTGGGTAGTTT
GCAGTTTTAAAATTATGTTTTAAAATGGACTATCATATGCTTACCGTAACTTGAAAGTATTTCGATTTCT
TGGCTTTATATATCTTGTGGAAAGGACGAAACACCGGGGTCGCACCTGAAACCGCGGTTTTAGAGCTAGA
AATAGCAAGTTAAAATAAGGCTAGTCCGTTATCAACTTGAAAAAGTGGCACCGAGTCGGTGCTTTTTTAA
GCTTGGCGTAACTAGATCTTGAGACAAATGGCAGTATTCATCCACAATTTTAAAAGAAAAGGGGGGATTG
GGGGGTACAGTGCAGGGGAAAGAATAGTAGACATAATAGCAACAGACATACAAACTAAAGAATTACAAAA
ACAAATTACAAAAATTCAAAATTTTCGGGTTTATTACAGGGACAGCAGAGATCCACTTTGGCGCCGGCTC
GAGGGGG
