>Addgene plasmid #77131 | PI4K2B gRNA (BRDN0001149094) | depositor partial sequence | sequence record 144591 | Target Sequence
GGGTCGCACCTGAAACCGCG
