>Addgene plasmid #77131 | PI4K2B gRNA (BRDN0001149094) | addgene partial sequence | sequence record 187175 | hU6-F
ACGTAGAAAGTAATAATTTCTTGGGTAGTTTGCAGTTTTAAAATTATGTTTTAAAATGGACTATCATATG
CTTACCGTAACTTGAAAGTATTTCGATTTCTTGGCTTTATATATCTTGTGGAAAGGACGAAACACCGGGG
TCGCACCTGAAACCGCGGTTTTAGAGCTAGAAATAGCAAGTTAAAATAAGGCTAGTCCGTTATCAACTTG
AAAAAGTGGCACCGAGTCGGTGCTTTTTTAAGCTTGGCGTAACTAGATCTTGAGACAAATGGCAGTATTC
ATCCACAATTTTAAAAGAAAAGGGGGGATTGGGGGGTACAGTGCAGGGGAAAGAATAGTAGACATAATAG
CAACAGACATACAAACTAAAGAATTACAAAAACAAATTACAAAAATTCAAAATTTTCGGGTTTATTACAG
GGACAGCAGAGATCCACTTTGGCGCCGGCTCGAGGGGGCCCGGGTGCAAAGATGGATAAAGTTTTAAACA
GAGAGGAATCTTTGCAGCTAATGGACCTTCTAGGTCTTGAAAGGAGTGGGAATTGGCTCCGGTGCCCGTC
AGTGGGCAGA
